>Addgene plasmid #194401 | pMIAII-Cd4 | addgene full sequence | sequence record 388974 | Addgene NGS Result
AATGAAAGACCCCACCTGTAGGTTTGGCAAGCTAGCTTAAGTAACGCCATTTTGCAAGGCATGGAAAATA
CATAACTGAGAATAGAGAAGTTCAGATCAAGGTTAGGAACAGAGAGACAGCAGAATATGGGCCAAACAGG
ATATCTGTGGTAAGCAGTTCCTGCCCCGGCTCAGGGCCAAGAACAGATGGTCCCCAGATGCGGTCCCGCC
CTCAGCAGTTTCTAGAGAACCATCAGATGTTTCCAGGGTGCCCCAAGGACCTGAAATGACCCTGTGCCTT
ATTTGAACTAACCAATCAGTTCGCTTCTCGCTTCTGTTCGCGCGCTTCTGCTCCCCGAGCTCAATAAAAG
AGCCCACAACCCCTCACTCGGCGCGCCAGTCCTCCGATAGACTGCGTCGCCCGGGTACCCGTATTCCCAA
TAAAGCCTCTTGCTGTTTGCATCCGAATCGTGGACTCGCTGATCCTTGGGAGGGTCTCCTCAGATTGATT
GACTGCCCACCTCGGGGGTCTTTCATTTGGAGGTTCCACCGAGATTTGGAGACCCCTGCCCAGGGACCAC
CGACCCCCCCGCCGGGAGGTAAGCTGGCCAGCGGTCGTTTCGTGTCTGTCTCTGTCTTTGTGCGTGTTTG
TGCCGGCATCTAATGTTTGCGCCTGCGTCTGTACTAGTTAGCTAACTAGCTCTGTATCTGGCGGACCCGT
GGTGGAACTGACGAGTTCTGAACACCCGGCCGCAACCCTGGGAGACGTCCCAGGGACTTTGGGGGCCGTT
TTTGTGGCCCGACCTGAGGAAGGGAGTCGATGTGGAATCCGACCCCGTCAGGATATGTGGTTCTGGTAGG
AGACGAGAACCTAAAACAGTTCCCGCCTCCGTCTGAATTTTTGCTTTCGGTTTGGAACCGAAGCCGCGCG
TCTTGTCTGCTGCAGCGCTGCAGCATCGTTCTGTGTTGTCTCTGTCTGACTGTGTTTCTGTATTTGTCTG
AAAATTAGGGCCAGACTGTTACCACTCCCTTAAGTTTGACCTTAGGTCACTGGAAAGATGTCGAGCGGAT
CGCTCACAACCAGTCGGTAGATGTCAAGAAGAGACGTTGGGTTACCTTCTGCTCTGCAGAATGGCCAACC
TTTAACGTCGGATGGCCGCGAGACGGCACCTTTAACCGAGACCTCATCACCCAGGTTAAGATCAAGGTCT
TTTCACCTGGCCCGCATGGACACCCAGACCAGGTCCCCTACATCGTGACCTGGGAAGCCTTGGCTTTTGA
CCCCCCTCCCTGGGTCAAGCCCTTTGTACACCCTAAGCCTCCGCCTCCTCTTCCTCCATCCGCCCCGTCT
CTCCCCCTTGAACCTCCTCGTTCGACCCCGCCTCGATCCTCCCTTTATCCAGCCCTCACTCCTTCTCTAG
GCGCCGGAATTCACCATGTGCCGAGCCATCTCTCTTAGGCGCTTGCTGCTGCTGCTGCTGCAGCTGTCAC
AACTCCTAGCTGTCACTCAAGGGAAGACGCTGGTGCTGGGGAAGGAAGGGGAATCAGCAGAACTGCCCTG
CGAGAGTTCCCAGAAGAAGATCACAGTCTTCACCTGGAAGTTCTCTGACCAGAGGAAGATTCTGGGGCAG
CATGGCAAAGGTGTATTAATTAGAGGAGGTTCGCCTTCGCAGTTTGATCGTTTTGATTCCAAAAAAGGGG
CATGGGAGAAAGGATCGTTTCCTCTCATCATCAATAAACTTAAGATGGAAGACTCTCAGACTTATATCTG
TGAGCTGGAGAACAGGAAAGAGGAGGTGGAGTTGTGGGTGTTCAAAGTGACCTTCAGTCCGGGTACCAGC
CTGTTGCAAGGGCAGAGCCTGACCCTGACCTTGGATAGCAACTCTAAGGTCTCTAACCCCTTGACAGAGT
GCAAACACAAAAAGGGTAAAGTTGTCAGTGGTTCCAAAGTTCTCTCCATGTCCAACCTAAGGGTTCAGGA
CAGCGACTTCTGGAACTGCACCGTGACCCTGGACCAGAAAAAGAACTGGTTCGGCATGACACTCTCAGTG
CTGGGTTTTCAGAGCACAGCTATCACGGCCTATAAGAGTGAGGGAGAGTCAGCGGAGTTCTCCTTCCCAC
TCAACTTTGCAGAGGAAAACGGGTGGGGAGAGCTGATGTGGAAGGCAGAGAAGGATTCTTTCTTCCAGCC
CTGGATCTCCTTCTCCATAAAGAACAAAGAGGTGTCCGTACAAAAGTCCACCAAAGACCTCAAGCTCCAG
CTGAAGGAAACGCTCCCACTCACCCTCAAGATACCCCAGGTCTCGCTTCAGTTTGCTGGTTCTGGCAACC
TGACTCTGACTCTGGACAAAGGGACACTGCATCAGGAAGTGAACCTGGTGGTGATGAAAGTGGCTCAGCT
CAACAATACTTTGACCTGTGAGGTGATGGGACCTACCTCTCCCAAGATGAGACTGACCCTGAAGCAGGAG
AACCAGGAGGCCAGGGTCTCTGAGGAGCAGAAAGTAGTTCAAGTGGTGGCCCCTGAGACAGGGCTGTGGC
AGTGTCTACTGAGTGAAGGTGATAAGGTCAAGATGGACTCCAGGATCCAGGTTTTATCCAGAGGGGTGAA
CCAGACAGTGTTCCTGGCTTGCGTGCTGGGTGGCTCCTTCGGCTTTCTGGGTTTCCTTGGGCTCTGCATC
CTCTGCTGTGTCAGGTGCCGGCACCAACAGCGCCAGGCAGCACGAATGTCTCAGATCAAGAGGCTCCTCA
GTGAGAAGAAGACCTGCCAGTGCCCCCACCGGATGCAGAAGAGCCATAATCTCATCTGACTCGAGCGGGA
TCAATTCCGCCCCCCCCCTAACGTTACTGGCCGAAGCCGCTTGGAATAAGGCCGGTGTGCGTTTGTCTAT
ATGTTATTTTCCACCATATTGCCGTCTTTTGGCAATGTGAGGGCCCGGAAACCTGGCCCTGTCTTCTTGA
CGAGCATTCCTAGGGGTCTTTCCCCTCTCGCCAAAGGAATGCAAGGTCTGTTGAATGTCGTGAAGGAAGC
AGTTCCTCTGGAAGCTTCTTGAAGACAAACAACGTCTGTAGCGACCCTTTGCAGGCAGCGGAACCCCCCA
CCTGGCGACAGGTGCCTCTGCGGCCAAAAGCCACGTGTATAAGATACACCTGCAAAGGCGGCACAACCCC
AGTGCCACGTTGTGAGTTGGATAGTTGTGGAAAGAGTCAAATGGCTCTCCTCAAGCGTATTCAACAAGGG
GCTGAAGGATGCCCAGAAGGTACCCCATTGTATGGGATCTGATCTGGGGCCTCGGTGCACATGCTTTACA
TGTGTTTAGTCGAGGTTAAAAAAACGTCTAGGCCCCCCGAACCACGGGGACGTGGTTTTCCTTTGAAAAA
CACGATAATACCATGGTGAGCAAGGGCGAGGAGCTGTTCACCGGGGTGGTGCCCATCCTGGTCGAGCTGG
ACGGCGACGTAAACGGCCACAGGTTCAGCGTGCGCGGCGAGGGCGAGGGCGATGCCACCAACGGCAAGCT
GACCCTGAAGTTCATCTGCACCTCCGGCGAGCTGCCCGTGCCCTGGCCCACCCTCGTGACCACCCTGTCT
TACGGCGTGCAGTGCTTCGCCCGCTACCCCGACCACATGAAGCAGCACGACTTCTTCAAGTCCGCCATGC
CCGAAGGCTACGTCCAGGAGCGCACCATCTCCTTCAAGGACGACGGCAGCTACAGGACCCGCGCCGAGGT
GAAGTTCGAGGGCGACACCCTGGTGAACCGCATCGAGCTGAAGGGCATCGACTTCAAGGAGGACGGCAAC
ATCCTGGGGCACAAGCTGGAGTACAACATGAACGCGTGGGACGCGTATATCACGGCCGACAAGCAGAAGA
ACGGCATCAAAGCGAACTTCAAGATCGAGCACAACGTCAAGGACGGCGGCGTGCAGCTCGCCGACGCGTA
CCAGCAGAACACCCCCATCGGCGACGGCTCCGTGCTGCTGCCTGACAACCACTACCTGAGCTTCCAGAGC
AAGCTGTTCAAAGACCCCAACGAGCAGCGCGATCACATGGTCCTGCTGGAGTTCGTTACCGCCGCCGGGA
TAACTCCCGGCATGGACGAGCTGTACAAGTAAGCGGCCGCGACTCTAGAGTCGACCTGCAGGCATGCAAG
CTTCAGGTAGCCGGCTAACGTTAACAACCGGTACCTCTAGAACTATAGCTAGCATGCGCAAATTTAAAGC
GCTGATATCGATAAAATAAAAGATTTTATTTAGTCTCCAGAAAAAGGGGGGAATGAAAGACCCCACCTGT
AGGTTTGGCAAGCTAGCTTAAGTAACGCCATTTTGCAAGGCATGGAAAATACATAACTGAGAATAGAGAA
GTTCAGATCAAGGTTAGGAACAGAGAGACAGCAGAATATGGGCCAAACAGGATATCTGTGGTAAGCAGTT
CCTGCCCCGGCTCAGGGCCAAGAACAGATGGTCCCCAGATGCGGTCCCGCCCTCAGCAGTTTCTAGAGAA
CCATCAGATGTTTCCAGGGTGCCCCAAGGACCTGAAATGACCCTGTGCCTTATTTGAACTAACCAATCAG
TTCGCTTCTCGCTTCTGTTCGCGCGCTTCTGCTCCCCGAGCTCAATAAAAGAGCCCACAACCCCTCACTC
GGCGCGCCAGTCCTCCGATAGACTGCGTCGCCCGGGTACCCGTGTATCCAATAAACCCTCTTGCAGTTGC
ATCCGACTTGTGGTCTCGCTGTTCCTTGGGAGGGTCTCCTCTGAGTGATTGACTACCCGTCAGCGGGGGT
CTTTCATGGGTAACAGTTTCTTGAAGTTGGAGAACAACATTCTGAGGGTAGGAGTCGAATATTAAGTAAT
CCTGACTCAATTAGCCACTGTTTTGAATCCACATACTCCAATACTCCTGAAATAGTTCATTATGGACAGC
GCAGAAAGAGCTGGGGAGAATTGTGAAATTGTTATCCGCTCACAATTCCACACAACATACGAGCCGGAAG
CATAAAGTGTAAAGCCTGGGGTGCCTAATGAGTGAGCTAACTCACATTAATTGCGTTGCGCTCACTGCCC
GCTTTCCAGTCGGGAAACCTGTCGTGCCAGCTGCATTAATGAATCGGCCAACGCGCGGGGAGAGGCGGTT
TGCGTATTGGGCGCTCTTCCGCTTCCTCGCTCACTGACTCGCTGCGCTCGGTCGTTCGGCTGCGGCGAGC
GGTATCAGCTCACTCAAAGGCGGTAATACGGTTATCCACAGAATCAGGGGATAACGCAGGAAAGAACATG
TGAGCAAAAGGCCAGCAAAAGGCCAGGAACCGTAAAAAGGCCGCGTTGCTGGCGTTTTTCCATAGGCTCC
GCCCCCCTGACGAGCATCACAAAAATCGACGCTCAAGTCAGAGGTGGCGAAACCCGACAGGACTATAAAG
ATACCAGGCGTTTCCCCCTGGAAGCTCCCTCGTGCGCTCTCCTGTTCCGACCCTGCCGCTTACCGGATAC
CTGTCCGCCTTTCTCCCTTCGGGAAGCGTGGCGCTTTCTCATAGCTCACGCTGTAGGTATCTCAGTTCGG
TGTAGGTCGTTCGCTCCAAGCTGGGCTGTGTGCACGAACCCCCCGTTCAGCCCGACCGCTGCGCCTTATC
CGGTAACTATCGTCTTGAGTCCAACCCGGTAAGACACGACTTATCGCCACTGGCAGCAGCCACTGGTAAC
AGGATTAGCAGAGCGAGGTATGTAGGCGGTGCTACAGAGTTCTTGAAGTGGTGGCCTAACTACGGCTACA
CTAGAAGAACAGTATTTGGTATCTGCGCTCTGCTGAAGCCAGTTACCTTCGGAAAAAGAGTTGGTAGCTC
TTGATCCGGCAAACAAACCACCGCTGGTAGCGGTGGTTTTTTTGTTTGCAAGCAGCAGATTACGCGCAGA
AAAAAAGGATCTCAAGAAGATCCTTTGATCTTTTCTACGGGGTCTGACGCTCAGTGGAACGAAAACTCAC
GTTAAGGGATTTTGGTCATGAGATTATCAAAAAGGATCTTCACCTAGATCCTTTTAAATTAAAAATGAAG
TTTTAAATCAATCTAAAGTATATATGAGTAAACTTGGTCTGACAGTTACCAATGCTTAATCAGTGAGGCA
CCTATCTCAGCGATCTGTCTATTTCGTTCATCCATAGTTGCCTGACTCCCCGTCGTGTAGATAACTACGA
TACGGGAGGGCTTACCATCTGGCCCCAGTGCTGCAATGATACCGCGAGACCCACGCTCACCGGCTCCAGA
TTTATCAGCAATAAACCAGCCAGCCGGAAGGGCCGAGCGCAGAAGTGGTCCTGCAACTTTATCCGCCTCC
ATCCAGTCTATTAATTGTTGCCGGGAAGCTAGAGTAAGTAGTTCGCCAGTTAATAGTTTGCGCAACGTTG
TTGCCATTGCTACAGGCATCGTGGTGTCACGCTCGTCGTTTGGTATGGCTTCATTCAGCTCCGGTTCCCA
ACGATCAAGGCGAGTTACATGATCCCCCATGTTGTGCAAAAAAGCGGTTAGCTCCTTCGGTCCTCCGATC
GTTGTCAGAAGTAAGTTGGCCGCAGTGTTATCACTCATGGTTATGGCAGCACTGCATAATTCTCTTACTG
TCATGCCATCCGTAAGATGCTTTTCTGTGACTGGTGAGTACTCAACCAAGTCATTCTGAGAATAGTGTAT
GCGGCGACCGAGTTGCTCTTGCCCGGCGTCAATACGGGATAATACCGCGCCACATAGCAGAACTTTAAAA
GTGCTCATCATTGGAAAACGTTCTTCGGGGCGAAAACTCTCAAGGATCTTACCGCTGTTGAGATCCAGTT
CGATGTAACCCACTCGTGCACCCAACTGATCTTCAGCATCTTTTACTTTCACCAGCGTTTCTGGGTGAGC
AAAAACAGGAAGGCAAAATGCCGCAAAAAAGGGAATAAGGGCGACACGGAAATGTTGAATACTCATACTC
TTCCTTTTTCAATATTATTGAAGCATTTATCAGGGTTATTGTCTCATGAGCGGATACATATTTGAATGTA
TTTAGAAAAATAAACAAATAGGGGTTCCGCGCACATTTCCCCGAAAAGTGCCACCTGACGTCTAAGAAAC
CATTATTATCATGACATTAACCTATAAAAATAGGCGTATCACGAGGCCCTTTCGTCTCGCGCGTTTCGGT
GATGACGGTGAAAACCTCTGACACATGCAGCTCCCGGAGACGGTCACAGCTTGTCTGTAAGCGGATGCCG
GGAGCAGACAAGCCCGTCAGGGCGCGTCAGCGGGTGTTGGCGGGTGTCGGGGCTGGCTTAACTATGCGGC
ATCAGAGCAGATTGTACTGAGAGTGCACCATATGCGGTGTGAAATACCGCACAGATGCGTAAGGAGAAAA
TACCGCATCAGGCGCCATTCGCCATTCAGGCTGCGCAACTGTTGGGAAGGGCGATCGGTGCGGGCCTCTT
CGCTATTACGCCAGCTGGCGAAAGGGGGATGTGCTGCAAGGCGATTAAGTTGGGTAACGCCAGGGTTTTC
CCAGTCACGACGTTGTAAAACGACGGCGCAAGGAATGGTGCATGCAAGGAGATGGCGCCCAACAGTCCCC
CGGCCACGGGGCCTGCCACCATACCCACGCCGAAACAAGCGCTCATGAGCCCGAAGTGGCGAGCCCGATC
TTCCCCATCGGTGATGTCGGCGATATAGGCGCCAGCAACCGCACCTGTGGCGCCGGTGATGCCGGCCACG
ATGCGTCCGGCGTAGAGGCGATTAGTCCAATTTGTTAAAGACAGGATATCAGTGGTCCAGGCTCTAGTTT
TGACTCAACAATATCACCAGCTGAAGCCTATAGAGTACGAGCCATAGATAAAATAAAAGATTTTATTTAG
TCTCCAGAAAAAGGGGGG
Features (pLannotate 1.2.2; 20 found; start..end, strand, type, name):
      1..517     +  LTR            5' LTR: 5' long terminal repeat from murine embryonic stem cell virus
    581..922     +  misc_feature   MESV Ψ: packaging signal of murine embryonic stem cell virus
    989..1405    +  CDS            gag (truncated): truncated Moloney murine leukemia virus (MMLV) gag gene lacking the start codon
   1416..2786    +  CDS            Cd4: CD4_MOUSE - Experimental evidence at protein level: Swiss-Prot protein existence level 1. Integral membrane glycoprotein that plays an essential role in the immune response and serves multiple functions in responses against both external and internal offenses. In T-cells, functions primarily as a coreceptor for MHC class II molecule:peptide complex. The antigens presented by class II peptides are derived from extracellular proteins while class I peptides are derived from cytosolic proteins. Interacts simultaneously with the T-cell receptor (TCR) and the MHC class II presented by antigen presen
   2810..3370    +  misc_feature   IRES: internal ribosome entry site (IRES) of the encephalomyocarditis virus (EMCV)
   3373..4092    +  CDS            mAmetrine1.1: photostable yellow fluorescent protein with a large Stokes shift, excitable with violet light (Ai et al., 2008)
   4103..4133    +  misc_feature   MCS (fragment): pUC18/19 multiple cloning site
   4253..4767    +  LTR            3' LTR: 3' long terminal repeat from murine embryonic stem cell virus
   4929..4945    -  protein_bind   lac operator: The lac repressor binds to the lac operator to inhibit transcription in E. coli. This inhibition can be relieved by adding lactose or isopropyl-β-D-thiogalactopyranoside (IPTG). lac repressor encoded by lacI
   4953..4983    -  promoter       lac promoter: promoter for the E. coli lac operon
   4998..5019    -  protein_bind   CAP binding site: CAP binding activates transcription in the presence of cAMP. E. coli catabolite activator protein
   5032..5124    -  CDS            lacI (fragment): lac repressor; lacI; The lac repressor binds to the lac operator to inhibit transcription in E. coli. This inhibition can be relieved by adding lactose or isopropyl-β-D-thiogalactopyranoside (IPTG).
   5307..5895    -  rep_origin     ori: high-copy-number ColE1/pMB1/pBR322/pUC origin of replication
   6066..6926    -  CDS            AmpR: β-lactamase; bla; confers resistance to ampicillin, carbenicillin, and related antibiotics
   6927..7031    -  promoter       AmpR promoter: bla
   7126..7161    +  CDS            rop (fragment): Rop protein, which maintains plasmids at low copy number; rop
   7263..7362    +  misc_feature   bom (fragment): basis of mobility region from pBR322
   7368..7517    -  CDS            lacZα (fragment): LacZα fragment of β-galactosidase; lacZ fragment
   7517..7718    -  CDS            TcR (fragment): tetracycline efflux protein; tet; confers resistance to tetracycline
   7719..7817    +  CDS            env (fragment): murine leukemia virus gPr80 envelope polyprotein precursor; env; proteolytically cleaved into gp70SU and p15TM subunits
