[The description below was written by a language model from this plasmid's Addgene catalogue record and pLannotate feature annotations shown in this document.]
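Description:
pMIAII-Cd4 is a gammaretroviral (MSCV-type) expression vector built on the pMIAII backbone for delivering wild-type mouse Cd4 into mammalian cells. The bacterial portion carries a high-copy ColE1/pUC-type origin and a β-lactamase gene with its own promoter, so the plasmid is propagated in E. coli under ampicillin selection. The remaining bacterial annotations (lac promoter/operator and short fragments of lacI, lacZα, rop, bom and the tetracycline resistance gene), along with a short env fragment, appear to be non-functional remnants of earlier cloning vectors.

The proviral cassette is flanked by 5' and 3' long terminal repeats from murine embryonic stem cell virus. Downstream of the 5' LTR lie the MESV Ψ packaging signal and a truncated MMLV gag segment lacking its start codon, which together promote efficient encapsidation of the genomic RNA without producing Gag protein. No internal promoter is annotated, so expression is presumably driven from the 5' LTR. The roughly 1.4 kb Cd4 coding sequence, inserted by Gibson assembly, is followed by an EMCV internal ribosome entry site and mAmetrine1.1, a violet-excitable yellow fluorescent protein with a large Stokes shift. This produces a single bicistronic transcript from which CD4 is translated cap-dependently and the reporter through the IRES, so Ametrine fluorescence marks transduced cells that also express the coreceptor.

Because the vector carries no functional gag, pol or env genes, these must be supplied in trans by a packaging cell line or helper plasmids to generate replication-incompetent virus. The recorded purpose is retroviral expression of mouse CD4, the T-cell coreceptor for MHC class II, with transduced cells identifiable or sortable by flow cytometry.
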