Addgene plasmid #194401: pMIAII-Cd4
Purpose: Retroviral expression of mouse CD4
Depositing lab: Michael Carroll. Depositing organization: Boston Children's Hospital. Publication: T cell help shapes B cell tolerance. Akama-Garren EH, Yin X, Prestwood TR, Ma M, Utz PJ, Carroll MC. Sci Immunol. 2024 Feb 16;9(92):eadj7029. doi: 10.1126/sciimmunol.adj7029. Epub 2024 Feb 16. PubMed 38363829.
Backbone
  Vector backbone: pMIAII
  Backbone manufacturer: Addgene #52113
  Backbone size w/o insert (bp): 6476
  Vector type: Retroviral
Growth in bacteria
  Bacterial resistance: Ampicillin, 100 μg/mL
  Growth temperature: 37°C
  Growth strain: NEB Stable
  Copy number: High Copy
Gene/Insert
  Gene/Insert name: Cd4
  Species: M. musculus (mouse)
  Insert size (bp): 1374
  Mutation: WT
  Entrez Gene: Cd4 (a.k.a. L3T4, Ly-4)
  Cloning method: Gibson Cloning
  Sequencing primers: 5′ pLXSN; 3′ IRES_rev
Terms and licenses: Academic/Nonprofit Terms; Industry Terms: Not Available to Industry
How to cite: pMIAII-Cd4 was a gift from Michael Carroll (Addgene plasmid # 194401 ; http://n2t.net/addgene:194401 ; RRID:Addgene_194401)
